>Addgene plasmid #90422 | pM9_NR_NI | addgene full sequence | sequence record 183832 | Addgene NGS Result
GCGGAAGTGACTGTAAACGAGAAGTGCACGAAGCCTTTTCTTGTGACGTCACAAACCGAACAGCCCTACG
TGGCGTGCGACTTTCCGGCACTTTGGATATCGTTGCCCTATATGTATTGGGTGTATACATGTCGTATTCC
AACTACGACAGAAAACAGTCAGTTACGGGTATTCGAACTTCCGGCACCTGCAGCGAGGAGTTTTGTGTCC
GTCGCACATCCTCCGTGCTTTCGGCACCTACGTAGGCGGCAAACTTCCTGCCTTCCGCCCGCCTTGCGGC
ATTCCGGCTCCGGGCCAGAATTGCCCGGGTGTTCACAATTTTGCCTCCTCACGAAAAAACGTTCTACTTT
GTATTTTGGTCGGGTTTCGGATCCTTCCAGCAACTATTCTCATTCAAAGTCACCACTTGTGCGAACGGAA
TTCGATATCATCGACTAATTCGAGCTCTCTGGCTAACTAGAGAACCCACTGCTTACTGGCTTATCGAAAT
TAATACGACTCACTATAGGGGCCACCATGGACTATAAGGACCACGACGGAGACTACAAGGATCATGATAT
TGATTACAAAGACGATGACGATAAGATGGCCCCAAAGAAGAAGCGGAAGGTCGGTATCCACGGAGTCCCA
GCAGCCGTAGATTTGAGAACTTTGGGATATTCACAGCAGCAGCAGGAAAAGATCAAGCCCAAAGTGAGGT
CGACAGTCGCGCAGCATCACGAAGCGCTGGTGGGTCATGGGTTTACACATGCCCACATCGTAGCCTTGTC
GCAGCACCCTGCAGCCCTTGGCACGGTCGCCGTCAAGTACCAGGACATGATTGCGGCGTTGCCGGAAGCC
ACACATGAGGCGATCGTCGGTGTGGGGAAACAGTGGAGCGGAGCCCGAGCGCTTGAGGCCCTGTTGACGG
TCGCGGGAGAGCTGAGAGGGCCTCCCCTTCAGCTGGACACGGGCCAGTTGCTGAAGATCGCGAAGCGGGG
AGGAGTCACGGCGGTCGAGGCGGTGCACGCGTGGCGCAATGCGCTCACGGGAGCACCCCTCAACCTGACA
GAGACCGCGGCCGCATTAGGCACCCCAGGCTTTACACTTTATGCTTCCGGCTCGTATAATGTGTGGATTT
TGAGTTAGGATCCGTCGAGATTTTCAGGAGCTAAGGAAGCTAAAATGGAGAAAAAAATCACTGGATATAC
CACCGTTGATATATCCCAATGGCATCGTAAAGAACATTTTGAGGCATTTCAGTCAGTTGCTCAATGTACC
TATAACCAGACCGTTCAGCTGGATATTACGGCCTTTTTAAAGACCGTAAAGAAAAATAAGCACAAGTTTT
ATCCGGCCTTTATTCACATTCTTGCCCGCCTGATGAATGCTCATCCGGAATTCCGTATGGCAATGAAAGA
CGGTGAGCTGGTGATATGGGATAGTGTTCACCCTTGTTACACCGTTTTCCATGAGCAAACTGAAACGTTT
TCATCGCTCTGGAGTGAATACCACGACGATTTCCGGCAGTTTCTACACATATATTCGCAAGATGTGGCGT
GTTACGGTGAAAACCTGGCCTATTTCCCTAAAGGGTTTATTGAGAATATGTTTTTCGTCTCAGCCAATCC
CTGGGTGAGTTTCACCAGTTTTGATTTAAACGTGGCCAATATGGACAACTTCTTCGCCCCCGTTTTCACC
ATGGGCAAATATTATACGCAAGGCGACAAGGTGCTGATGCCGCTGGCGATTCAGGTTCATCATGCCGTTT
GTGATGGCTTCCATGTCGGCAGAATGCTTAATGAATTACAACAGTACTGCGATGAGTGGCAGGGCGGGGC
GTAAAGATCTGGATCCGGCTTACTAAAAGCCAGATAACAGTATGCGTATTTGCGCGCTGATTTTTGCGGT
ATAAGAATATATACTGATATGTATACCCGAAGTATGTCAAAAAGAGGTATGCTATGAAGCAGCGTATTAC
AGTGACAGTTGACAGCGACAGCTATCAGTTGCTCAAGGCATATATGATGTCAATATCTCCGGTCTGGTAA
GCACAACCATGCAGAATGAAGCCCGTCGTCTGCGTGCCGAACGCTGGAAAGCGGAAAATCAGGAAGGGAT
GGCTGAGGTCGCCCGGTTTATTGAAATGAACGGCTCTTTTGCTGACGAGAACAGGGGCTGGTGAAATGCA
GTTTAAGGTTTACACCTATAAAAGAGAGAGCCGTTATCGTCTGTTTGTGGATGTACAGAGTGATATTATT
GACACGCCCGGGCGACGGATGGTGATCCCCCTGGCCAGTGCACGTCTGCTGTCAGATAAAGTCTCCCGTG
AACTTTACCCGGTGGTGCATATCGGGGATGAAAGCTGGCGCATGATGACCACCGATATGGCCAGTGTGCC
GGTCTCCGTTATCGGGGAAGAAGTGGCTGATCTCAGCCACCGCGAAAATGACATCAAAAACGCCATTAAC
CTGATGTTCTGGGGAATATAAATGTCAGGCTCCCTTATACACAGCCAGTCTGCAGGTCGACGGTCTCGAC
TCACGCCTGAGCAGGTAGTGGCTATTGCATCCAACATCGGGGGCAGACCCGCACTGGAGTCAATCGTGGC
CCAGCTTTCGAGGCCGGACCCCGCGCTGGCCGCACTCACTAATGATCATCTTGTAGCGCTGGCCTGCCTC
GGCGGACGACCCGCCTTGGATGCGGTGAAGAAGGGGCTCCCGCACGCGCCTGCATTGATTAAGCGGACCA
ACAGAAGGATTCCCGAGAGGACATCACATCGAGTGGCAGGTTCCCAACTCGTGAAGAGTGAACTTGAGGA
GAAAAAGTCGGAGCTGCGGCACAAATTGAAATACGTACCGCATGAATACATCGAACTTATCGAAATTGCT
AGGAACTCGACTCAAGACAGAATCCTTGAGATGAAGGTAATGGAGTTCTTTATGAAGGTTTATGGATACC
GAGGGAAGCATCTCGGTGGATCACGAAAACCCGACGGAGCAATCTATACGGTGGGGAGCCCGATTGATTA
CGGAGTGATCGTCGACACGAAAGCCTACAGCGGTGGGTACAATCTTCCCATCGGGCAGGCAGATGAGATG
CAACGTTATGTCGAAGAAAATCAGACCAGGAACAAACACATCAATCCAAATGAGTGGTGGAAAGTGTATC
CTTCATCAGTGACCGAGTTTAAGTTTTTGTTTGTCTCTGGGCATTTCAAAGGCAACTATAAGGCCCAGCT
CACACGGTTGAATCACATTACGAACTGCAATGGTGCGGTTTTGTCCGTAGAGGAACTGCTCATTGGTGGA
GAAATGATCAAAGCGGGAACTCTGACACTGGAAGAAGTCAGACGCAAGTTTAACAATGGCGAGATCAATT
TCCGCTCATAAAAAATCAGCCTCGACTGTGCCTTCTAGTTGCCAGCCATCTGTTGTTTGCCCCTCCCCCG
TGCCTTCCTTGACCCTGGAAGCTTCAATTTACTTTAAGACTAGCGCAATTTTTTTCTTACATTAGATGAA
CATAAAACGACGATGAGGATCACTGTTAGGGAAACGATGAACTACGCTGAGGACTTCCTATTATTCGTCC
TTTGATGGCGTGGTTGTTCTTTGGTTTGCGGCCGAGCGCAACGACCAAGCCCTGTACCAAAAACGAAGTT
GATAATCAGATATTTGAGTTGTAACAAGAAACTAAAGCATTATTTTAGCAGTAGCACGAATCAGGATCTA
AAATGAACGCATCCGGAGAGATTCAAAATTCAATCTGTTTGGACCTGGATAAGACACAAGAGCGACATCC
TGACATGAACGCCGTAAACAGCAAATCCTGGTTGAACACGTATCCTTTTGGGGGCCTCCCGCTACGACGC
TCGCTCCAGCTGGGGCTTCCTTACTATACACAGCGCGCATATTTCACGGTTGCCAGATGACCACTCTTGA
CGACACGGCTTACCGGTACCGCACCAGTGTCCCGGGGGACGCCGAGGCCATCGAGGCACTGGATGGGTCC
TTCACCACCGACACCGTCTTCCGCGTCACCGCCACCGGGGACGGCTTCACCCTGCGGGAGGTGCCGGTGG
ACCCGCCCCTGACCAAGGTGTTCCCCGACGACGAATCGGACGACGAATCGGACGACGGGGAGGACGGCGA
CCCGGACTCCCGGACGTTCGTCGCGTACGGGGACGACGGCGACCTGGCGGGCTTCGTGGTCGTCTCGTAC
TCCGGCTGGAACCGCCGGCTGACCGTCGAGGACATCGAGGTCGCCCCGGAGCACCGGGGGCACGGGGTCG
GGCGCGCGTTGATGGGGCTCGCGACGGAGTTCGCCCGCGAGCGGGGCGCCGGGCACCTCTGGCTGGAGGT
CACCAACGTCAACGCACCGGCGATCCACGCGTACCGGCGGATGGGGTTCACCCTCTGCGGCCTGGACACC
GCCCTGTACGACGGCACCGCCTCGGACGGCGAGCAGGCGCTCTACATGAGCATGCCCTGCCCCTGAAAAC
CTTCCTTAAAAATTTAATTTTCATTAGTTGCAGTCACTCCGCTTTGGTTTCACAGTCAGGAATAACACTA
GCTCGTCTTCACCATGGATGCCAATCTCGCCTATTCATGGTGTATAAAAGTTCAACATCCAAAGCTAGAA
CTTTTGGAAAGAGAAAGAATATCCGAATAGGGCACGGCGTGCCGTATTGTTGGAGTGGACTAGCAGAAAG
TGAGGAAGGCACAGGATGAGTTTTCTCGAGGCCGGACTCCCTATAGTGAGTCGTATTAATTTCGATAAGC
CAGGTTAACCTGCATTAATGAATCGGCCAACGCGCGGGGAGAGGCGGTTTGCGTATTGGGCGCTCTTCCG
CTTCCTCGCTCACTGACTCGCTGCGCTCGGTCGTTCGGCTGCGGCGAGCGGTATCAGCTCACTCAAAGGC
GGTAATACGGTTATCCACAGAATCAGGGGATAACGCAGGAAAGAACATGTGAGCAAAAGGCCAGCAAAAG
GCCAGGAACCGTAAAAAGGCCGCGTTGCTGGCGTTTTTCCATAGGCTCCGCCCCCCTGACGAGCATCACA
AAAATCGACGCTCAAGTCAGAGGTGGCGAAACCCGACAGGACTATAAAGATACCAGGCGTTTCCCCCTGG
AAGCTCCCTCGTGCGCTCTCCTGTTCCGACCCTGCCGCTTACCGGATACCTGTCCGCCTTTCTCCCTTCG
GGAAGCGTGGCGCTTTCTCATAGCTCACGCTGTAGGTATCTCAGTTCGGTGTAGGTCGTTCGCTCCAAGC
TGGGCTGTGTGCACGAACCCCCCGTTCAGCCCGACCGCTGCGCCTTATCCGGTAACTATCGTCTTGAGTC
CAACCCGGTAAGACACGACTTATCGCCACTGGCAGCAGCCACTGGTAACAGGATTAGCAGAGCGAGGTAT
GTAGGCGGTGCTACAGAGTTCTTGAAGTGGTGGCCTAACTACGGCTACACTAGAAGAACAGTATTTGGTA
TCTGCGCTCTGCTGAAGCCAGTTACCTTCGGAAAAAGAGTTGGTAGCTCTTGATCCGGCAAACAAACCAC
CGCTGGTAGCGGTGGTTTTTTTGTTTGCAAGCAGCAGATTACGCGCAGAAAAAAAGGATCTCAAGAAGAT
CCTTTGATCTTTTCTACGGGGTCTGACGCTCAGTGGAACGAAAACTCACGTTAAGGGATTTTGGTCATGA
GATTATCAAAAAGGATCTTCACCTAGATCCTTTTAAATTAAAAATGAAGTTTTAAATCAATCTAAAGTAT
ATATGAGTAAACTTGGTCTGACAGTTACCAATGCTTAATCAGTGAGGCACCTATCTCAGCGATCTGTCTA
TTTCGTTCATCCATAGTTGCCTGACTCCCCGTCGTGTAGATAACTACGATACGGGAGGGCTTACCATCTG
GCCCCAGTGCTGCAATGATACCGCGGGACCCACGCTCACCGGCTCCAGATTTATCAGCAATAAACCAGCC
AGCCGGAAGGGCCGAGCGCAGAAGTGGTCCTGCAACTTTATCCGCCTCCATCCAGTCTATTAATTGTTGC
CGGGAAGCTAGAGTAAGTAGTTCGCCAGTTAATAGTTTGCGCAACGTTGTTGCCATTGCTACAGGCATCG
TGGTGTCACGCTCGTCGTTTGGTATGGCTTCATTCAGCTCCGGTTCCCAACGATCAAGGCGAGTTACATG
ATCCCCCATGTTGTGCAAAAAAGCGGTTAGCTCCTTCGGTCCTCCGATCGTTGTCAGAAGTAAGTTGGCC
GCAGTGTTATCACTCATGGTTATGGCAGCACTGCATAATTCTCTTACTGTCATGCCATCCGTAAGATGCT
TTTCTGTGACTGGTGAGTACTCAACCAAGTCATTCTGAGAATAGTGTATGCGGCGACCGAGTTGCTCTTG
CCCGGCGTCAATACGGGATAATACCGCGCCACATAGCAGAACTTTAAAAGTGCTCATCATTGGAAAACGT
TCTTCGGGGCGAAAACTCTCAAGGATCTTACCGCTGTTGAGATCCAGTTCGATGTAACCCACTCGTGCAC
CCAACTGATCTTCAGCATCTTTTACTTTCACCAGCGTTTCTGGGTGAGCAAAAACAGGAAGGCAAAATGC
CGCAAAAAAGGGAATAAGGGCGACACGGAAATGTTGAATACTCATACTCTTCCTTTTTCAATATTATTGA
AGCATTTATCAGGGTTATTGTCTCATGAGCGGATACATATTTGAATGTATTTAGAAAAATAAACAAATAG
GGGTTCCGCGCACATTTCCCCGAAAAGTGCCACCTGACGTCTAAGAAACCATTATTATCATGACATTAAC
CTATAAAAATAGGCGTATCACGAGGCCCTTTCGTCTCGCGCGTTTCGGTGATGACGGTGAAAACCTCTGA
CACATGCAGCTCCCGGAGACGGTCACAGCTTGTCTGTAAGCGGATGCCGGGAGCAGACAAGCCCGTCAGG
GCGCGTCAGCGGGTGTTGGCGGGTGTCGGGGCTGGCTTAACTATGCGGCATCAGAGCAGATTGTACTGAG
AGTGCACCATAT
Features (pLannotate 1.2.2; 19 found; start..end, strand, type, name):
    442..475     +  LTR            5' LTR (truncated) (fragment): truncated 5' long terminal repeat (LTR) from HIV-1
    491..509     +  promoter       T7 promoter: promoter for bacteriophage T7 RNA polymerase
    583..1050    +  CDS            avrXa10 (fragment): AVX10_XANOO - Experimental evidence at protein level: Swiss-Prot protein existence level 1. Avirulence protein. Induces the hypersensitive response (HR)in rice plants carrying the resistance gene Xa10. Activity depends on the presence of the core repeat domains; replacement with repeat domains from other proteins (AvrBs3 of X.euvesicatoria (AC P14727) or AvrXa7 of this organism) does not elicit the HR. Probably acts as a transcription factor in its host plant (rice) to induce plant resistance or disease. From Xanthomonas oryzae pv. oryzae.
   1081..1111    +  promoter       lac UV5 promoter: E. coli lac promoter with an "up" mutation
   1135..1164    +  promoter       cat promoter (fragment): promoter of the E. coli cat gene encoding chloramphenicol acetyltransferase
   1165..1824    +  CDS            CmR: chloramphenicol acetyltransferase; cat; confers resistance to chloramphenicol
   2003..2161    +  CDS            ccdA (fragment): CCDA_ECO57 - Also known as H, letA. Experimental evidence at protein level: Swiss-Prot protein existence level 1. Antitoxin component of a type II toxin-antitoxin (TA) system which inhibits the post-segregational killing (PSK) of plasmid-free cells, also referred to as a plasmid addiction system. Binds to and blocks the activity of CcdB; will also remove bound CcdB protein from the CcdB-GyrA complex by forming a CcdA-CcdB complex, a process termed rejuvenation. Functions as a transcriptional corepressor for the ccdAB operon, repression also requires CcdB (By similarity). From Escherichia coli
   2166..2468    +  CDS            ccdB: CCDB_ECOLI - Also known as G, letB, letD. Experimental evidence at protein level: Swiss-Prot protein existence level 1. Toxic component of a type II toxin-antitoxin (TA) system, functioning in plasmid maintainence. Responsible for the post- segregational killing (PSK) of plasmid-free cells, also referred to as a plasmid addiction system. Half-life of over 2 hours. Cell killing by CcdB is accompanied by filamentation, defects in chromosome and plasmid segregation, defects in cell division, formation of anucleate cells, decreased DNA synthesis and plasmid loss. Interferes with the activity of DN
   2580..2786    +  CDS            avrBs3 (fragment): AVRB3_XANEU - Experimental evidence at protein level: Swiss-Prot protein existence level 1. Avirulence protein. Acts as a transcription factor in C.annuum plants. In susceptible plants lacking the Bs3 resistance gene induces expression of a number of genes, including genes homologous to a family of auxin-induced genes, alpha-expansin genes, pectate lyase, anthocyanidin glucoside rhamnosyl transferase and at least one transcription factor, UPA20. Their expression leads to plant hypertrophy in mesophyll cells, probably mainly mediated by UPA20 (PubMed:17962565). In resistant plants induces the h
   2775..3362    +  CDS            fokIR (fragment): T2F1_PLAOK - Also known as rfoKI. Experimental evidence at protein level: Swiss-Prot protein existence level 1. Recognizes the double-stranded sequence 5'-GGATG-3'/3'-CATCC- 5' and cleaves respectively 14 bases after G-1 and 13 bases before C-1. From Planomicrobium okeanokoites (Planococcus okeanokoites) (Flavobacterium okeanokoites).
   3386..3451    +  polyA_signal   bGH poly(A) signal (fragment): bovine growth hormone polyadenylation signal
   3907..4476    +  CDS            NrsR: nourseothricin acetyltransferase; Streptomyces noursei nat1; confers resistance to nourseothricin
   4730..4748    -  promoter       T7 promoter: promoter for bacteriophage T7 RNA polymerase
   4770..4823    -  CDS            lacI (fragment): lac repressor; lacI; The lac repressor binds to the lac operator to inhibit transcription in E. coli. This inhibition can be relieved by adding lactose or isopropyl-β-D-thiogalactopyranoside (IPTG).
   5006..5594    -  rep_origin     ori: high-copy-number ColE1/pMB1/pBR322/pUC origin of replication
   5765..6625    -  CDS            AmpR: β-lactamase; bla; confers resistance to ampicillin, carbenicillin, and related antibiotics
   6626..6730    -  promoter       AmpR promoter: bla
   6825..6860    +  CDS            rop (fragment): Rop protein, which maintains plasmids at low copy number; rop
   6962..4       +  misc_feature   bom (fragment) (across the origin): basis of mobility region from pBR322
