[The description below was written by a language model from this plasmid's Addgene catalogue record and pLannotate feature annotations shown in this document.]
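Description:
pM9_NR_NI is a TALEN destination (backbone) vector for gene knockout work in the diatom Phaeodactylum tricornutum. It is built on the pPha-NR expression vector and is about 7 kb in total. It propagates in E. coli from a high-copy ColE1/pUC-type origin with ampicillin resistance (bla). Because it also carries a chloramphenicol resistance gene and the ccdB toxin gene, it must be maintained in a ccdB-tolerant strain under dual chloramphenicol and ampicillin selection. For selection in the diatom, the zeocin resistance gene (Sh ble) of the parent vector was replaced by the nourseothricin acetyltransferase gene (nat). BsaI sites in the backbone were removed by site-directed mutagenesis.

The payload derives in part from a published TALE toolbox. It consists of an N-terminal TAL effector segment (annotated by homology to AvrXa10) and a C-terminal TAL effector segment (homology to AvrBs3), the latter joined to the FokI nuclease cleavage domain and followed by a fragment of the bGH polyadenylation signal. Between the two TALE segments sits a CmR–ccdB counter-selection cassette. In this kind of design, removing the backbone BsaI sites is consistent with Golden Gate assembly, in which a custom array of DNA-binding repeats replaces the cassette, so that correct clones lose ccdB and survive in ordinary strains. "NR" in the name refers to the nitrate reductase promoter of pPha-NR, which is not annotated in the feature table. "NI" most likely denotes the repeat-variable diresidue of the pre-installed final half repeat, although the record does not say so explicitly. Short hits to HIV LTR, lacI, rop and bom appear to be minor backbone remnants or annotation artefacts.
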