Addgene plasmid #90422: pM9_NR_NI
Purpose: TALEN Backbone for Phaeodactylum tricornutum_ NR promotor_NI
Depositing lab: Peter Kroth. Depositing organization: Universitaet Konstanz. Publication: A fast and reliable strategy to generate TALEN-mediated gene knockouts in the diatom Phaeodactylum tricornutum. Serif M, Lepetit B, Weissert K, Kroth PG, Rio Bartulos C. Algal Research Volume 23, April 2017, Pages 186–195 10.1016/j.algal.2017.02.005.
Backbone
  Vector backbone: pPha-NR
  Backbone manufacturer: GenBank_NCBI: JN180663
  Backbone size w/o insert (bp): 3860
  Total vector size (bp): 7011
  Modifications to backbone: Site directed mutagenesis of BsaI Restrictionsistes, to delete it. Zeocin resistance gene (Sh ble) from the pPha-NR vector was exchanged with the Nourseothricin resistance gene (nat).
  Vector type: Phaeodactylum tricornutum
  Selectable markers: Nourseothricin
Growth in bacteria
  Bacterial resistance: Chloramphenicol and Ampicillin, 25 & 100 μg/mL
  Growth temperature: 37°C
  Growth strain: ccdB Survival
  Copy number: High Copy
Gene/Insert
  Gene/Insert name: TALEN Backbone
  Species: Phaeodactylum tricornutum
Resource information
  A portion of this plasmid was derived from a plasmid made by: Tale Toolbox Feng Zhang, from Addgene. kit #1000000019
Terms and licenses: Academic/Nonprofit Terms; Industry Terms: Not Available to Industry
Depositor comments: N.E. Sanjana, L. Cong, Y. Zhou, M.M. Cunniff, G. Feng, F. Zhang A transcription activator-like effector toolbox for genome engineering Nat. Protoc., 7 (2012), pp. 171–192
How to cite: pM9_NR_NI was a gift from Peter Kroth (Addgene plasmid # 90422 ; http://n2t.net/addgene:90422 ; RRID:Addgene_90422)
